Addgene plasmid #130744: pMSCVbsd-PPARD-R314A
Purpose: Vector encoding PPARD cDNA for retroviral transduction
Depositing lab: Till Adhikary. Depositing organization: Philipps-Universitaet Marburg. Publication: PPARbeta/delta recruits NCOR and regulates transcription reinitiation of ANGPTL4. Legrand N, Bretscher CL, Zielke S, Wilke B, Daude M, Fritz B, Diederich WE, Adhikary T. Nucleic Acids Res. 2019 Oct 10;47(18):9573-9591. doi: 10.1093/nar/gkz685. PubMed 31428774.
Backbone
  Vector backbone: pMSCVbsd
  Vector type: Retroviral
  Selectable markers: Blasticidin
Growth in bacteria
  Bacterial resistance: Ampicillin, 100 μg/mL
  Growth temperature: 37°C
  Growth strain: NEB Stable
  Copy number: High Copy
Gene/Insert
  Gene/Insert name: PPARD R314A
  Species: H. sapiens (human)
  Mutation: R314A
  Entrez Gene: PPARD (a.k.a. FAAR, NR1C2, NUC1, NUCI, NUCII, PPARB)
  Cloning method: Restriction Enzyme; 5′ cloning site BglII (destroyed during cloning); 3′ cloning site XhoI (not destroyed)
  Sequencing primers: 5′ pMSCVseqfw (CCCTTGAACCTCCTCGTTCGACC); 3′ pMSCVseqrv (GAGACGTGCTACTTCCATTTGTC)
Terms and licenses: Academic/Nonprofit Terms; Industry Terms: Not Available to Industry
Depositor comments: Generated by PCR mutagenesis. Please visit https://www.biorxiv.org/content/10.1101/525576v2 for BioRxiv preprint.
How to cite: pMSCVbsd-PPARD-R314A was a gift from Till Adhikary (Addgene plasmid # 130744 ; http://n2t.net/addgene:130744 ; RRID:Addgene_130744)
