[The description below was written by a language model from this plasmid's Addgene catalogue record and pLannotate feature annotations shown in this document.]
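Description:
pMSCVbsd-PPARD-R314A is a 7,334 nt gammaretroviral transfer vector built on the pMSCVbsd (murine stem cell virus) backbone for stable delivery of a mutant human PPARD cDNA into mammalian cells by retroviral transduction. In bacteria it is maintained through a high-copy ColE1/pUC-type origin and selected with ampicillin via the β-lactamase gene. The annotation also picks up short remnants of lac, rop, bom, tetracycline-resistance and env sequences in the plasmid backbone. These are fragments left over from vector construction rather than working elements.

The proviral portion begins with the 5' LTR of murine embryonic stem cell virus, which drives transcription of the genomic RNA and expression of the insert. It is followed by the Ψ packaging signal and a truncated gag segment lacking its start codon, which extends the packaging region and improves encapsidation without producing Gag protein. Downstream lies the PPARD open reading frame, encoding the ligand-activated nuclear receptor PPARβ/δ with an R314A substitution introduced by PCR mutagenesis. It was cloned between a BglII site that was destroyed during cloning and a retained XhoI site. An internal mouse PGK promoter then drives blasticidin S deaminase, so transduced cells can be selected with blasticidin independently of the LTR transcript. The 3' LTR is annotated as two fragments matching a ΔU3 Moloney LTR, and the record does not say whether the vector is actually self-inactivating.

Because gag, pol and env functions are absent, viral particles must be produced in a packaging system that supplies them in trans. The associated work concerns PPARβ/δ recruitment of NCOR and regulation of ANGPTL4 transcription. The record does not state the functional consequence of the R314A mutation.
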