Features (pLannotate 1.2.2; 20 found; start..end, strand, type, name):
      1..517     +  LTR            5' LTR: 5' long terminal repeat from murine embryonic stem cell virus
    581..922     +  misc_feature   MESV Ψ: packaging signal of murine embryonic stem cell virus
    989..1405    +  CDS            gag (truncated): truncated Moloney murine leukemia virus (MMLV) gag gene lacking the start codon
   1482..2804    +  CDS            PPARD: PPARD_HUMAN - Also known as NR1C2, PPARB. Experimental evidence at protein level: Swiss-Prot protein existence level 1. Ligand-activated transcription factor. Receptor that binds peroxisome proliferators such as hypolipidemic drugs and fatty acids. Has a preference for poly-unsaturated fatty acids, such as gamma- linoleic acid and eicosapentanoic acid. Once activated by a ligand, the receptor binds to promoter elements of target genes. Regulates the peroxisomal beta-oxidation pathway of fatty acids. Functions as transcription activator for the acyl-CoA oxidase gene. Decreases expression of NPC
   2955..3454    +  promoter       PGK promoter: mouse phosphoglycerate kinase 1 promoter
   3475..3873    +  CDS            BSD: blasticidin S deaminase; Aspergillus terreus BSD; confers resistance to blasticidin
   3918..3952    +  LTR            3' LTR (ΔU3) (fragment): self-inactivating 3' long terminal repeat (LTR) from Moloney murine leukemia virus
   3949..4243    +  LTR            3' LTR (ΔU3) (fragment): self-inactivating 3' long terminal repeat (LTR) from Moloney murine leukemia virus
   4405..4421    -  protein_bind   lac operator: The lac repressor binds to the lac operator to inhibit transcription in E. coli. This inhibition can be relieved by adding lactose or isopropyl-β-D-thiogalactopyranoside (IPTG). lac repressor encoded by lacI
   4429..4459    -  promoter       lac promoter: promoter for the E. coli lac operon
   4474..4495    -  protein_bind   CAP binding site: CAP binding activates transcription in the presence of cAMP. E. coli catabolite activator protein
   4508..4600    -  CDS            lacI (fragment): lac repressor; lacI; The lac repressor binds to the lac operator to inhibit transcription in E. coli. This inhibition can be relieved by adding lactose or isopropyl-β-D-thiogalactopyranoside (IPTG).
   4783..5371    -  rep_origin     ori: high-copy-number ColE1/pMB1/pBR322/pUC origin of replication
   5542..6402    -  CDS            AmpR: β-lactamase; bla; confers resistance to ampicillin, carbenicillin, and related antibiotics
   6403..6507    -  promoter       AmpR promoter: bla
   6602..6637    +  CDS            rop (fragment): Rop protein, which maintains plasmids at low copy number; rop
   6739..6838    +  misc_feature   bom (fragment): basis of mobility region from pBR322
   6844..6993    -  CDS            lacZα (fragment): LacZα fragment of β-galactosidase; lacZ fragment
   6993..7194    -  CDS            TcR (fragment): tetracycline efflux protein; tet; confers resistance to tetracycline
   7195..7293    +  CDS            env (fragment): murine leukemia virus gPr80 envelope polyprotein precursor; env; proteolytically cleaved into gp70SU and p15TM subunits
>Addgene plasmid #130744 | pMSCVbsd-PPARD-R314A | addgene full sequence | sequence record 311098 | Addgene NGS Result
AATGAAAGACCCCACCTGTAGGTTTGGCAAGCTAGCTTAAGTAACGCCATTTTGCAAGGCATGGAAAATA
CATAACTGAGAATAGAGAAGTTCAGATCAAGGTTAGGAACAGAGAGACAGCAGAATATGGGCCAAACAGG
ATATCTGTGGTAAGCAGTTCCTGCCCCGGCTCAGGGCCAAGAACAGATGGTCCCCAGATGCGGTCCCGCC
CTCAGCAGTTTCTAGAGAACCATCAGATGTTTCCAGGGTGCCCCAAGGACCTGAAATGACCCTGTGCCTT
ATTTGAACTAACCAATCAGTTCGCTTCTCGCTTCTGTTCGCGCGCTTCTGCTCCCCGAGCTCAATAAAAG
AGCCCACAACCCCTCACTCGGCGCGCCAGTCCTCCGATAGACTGCGTCGCCCGGGTACCCGTATTCCCAA
TAAAGCCTCTTGCTGTTTGCATCCGAATCGTGGACTCGCTGATCCTTGGGAGGGTCTCCTCAGATTGATT
GACTGCCCACCTCGGGGGTCTTTCATTTGGAGGTTCCACCGAGATTTGGAGACCCCTGCCCAGGGACCAC
CGACCCCCCCGCCGGGAGGTAAGCTGGCCAGCGGTCGTTTCGTGTCTGTCTCTGTCTTTGTGCGTGTTTG
TGCCGGCATCTAATGTTTGCGCCTGCGTCTGTACTAGTTAGCTAACTAGCTCTGTATCTGGCGGACCCGT
GGTGGAACTGACGAGTTCTGAACACCCGGCCGCAACCCTGGGAGACGTCCCAGGGACTTTGGGGGCCGTT
TTTGTGGCCCGACCTGAGGAAGGGAGTCGATGTGGAATCCGACCCCGTCAGGATATGTGGTTCTGGTAGG
AGACGAGAACCTAAAACAGTTCCCGCCTCCGTCTGAATTTTTGCTTTCGGTTTGGAACCGAAGCCGCGCG
TCTTGTCTGCTGCAGCGCTGCAGCATCGTTCTGTGTTGTCTCTGTCTGACTGTGTTTCTGTATTTGTCTG
AAAATTAGGGCCAGACTGTTACCACTCCCTTAAGTTTGACCTTAGGTCACTGGAAAGATGTCGAGCGGAT
CGCTCACAACCAGTCGGTAGATGTCAAGAAGAGACGTTGGGTTACCTTCTGCTCTGCAGAATGGCCAACC
TTTAACGTCGGATGGCCGCGAGACGGCACCTTTAACCGAGACCTCATCACCCAGGTTAAGATCAAGGTCT
TTTCACCTGGCCCGCATGGACACCCAGACCAGGTCCCCTACATCGTGACCTGGGAAGCCTTGGCTTTTGA
CCCCCCTCCCTGGGTCAAGCCCTTTGTACACCCTAAGCCTCCGCCTCCTCTTCCTCCATCCGCCCCGTCT
CTCCCCCTTGAACCTCCTCGTTCGACCCCGCCTCGATCCTCCCTTTATCCAGCCCTCACTCCTTCTCTAG
GCGCCGGAATTAGATCCACTAGTAACGGCCGCCAGTGTGCTGGAATTCGCCCTTAGGTGTGGCGCCGAGG
GGAGATCAGCCATGGAGCAGCCACAGGAGGAAGCCCCTGAGGTCCGGGAAGAGGAGGAGAAAGAGGAAGT
GGCAGAGGCAGAAGGAGCCCCAGAGCTCAATGGGGGACCACAGCATGCACTTCCTTCCAGCAGCTACACA
GACCTCTCCCGGAGCTCCTCGCCACCCTCACTGCTGGACCAACTGCAGATGGGCTGTGACGGGGCCTCAT
GCGGCAGCCTCAACATGGAGTGCCGGGTGTGCGGGGACAAGGCATCGGGCTTCCACTACGGTGTTCATGC
ATGTGAGGGGTGCAAGGGCTTCTTCCGTCGTACGATCCGCATGAAGCTGGAGTACGAGAAGTGTGAGCGC
AGCTGCAAGATTCAGAAGAAGAACCGCAACAAGTGCCAGTACTGCCGCTTCCAGAAGTGCCTGGCACTGG
GCATGTCACACAACGCTATCCGTTTTGGTCGGATGCCGGAGGCTGAGAAGAGGAAGCTGGTGGCAGGGCT
GACTGCAAACGAGGGGAGCCAGTACAACCCACAGGTGGCCGACCTGAAGGCCTTCTCCAAGCACATCTAC
AATGCCTACCTGAAAAACTTCAACATGACCAAAAAGAAGGCCCGCAGCATCCTCACCGGCAAAGCCAGCC
ACACGGCGCCCTTTGTGATCCACGACATCGAGACATTGTGGCAGGCAGAGAAGGGGCTGGTGTGGAAGCA
GTTGGTGAATGGCCTGCCTCCCTACAAGGAGATCAGCGTGCACGTCTTCTACCGCTGCCAGTGCACCACA
GTGGAGACCGTGCGGGAGCTCACTGAGTTCGCCAAGAGCATCCCCAGCTTCAGCAGCCTCTTCCTCAACG
ACCAGGTTACCCTTCTCAAGTATGGCGTGCACGAGGCCATCTTCGCCATGCTGGCCTCTATCGTCAACAA
GGACGGGCTGCTGGTAGCCAACGGCAGTGGCTTTGTCACCGCTGAGTTCCTGCGCAGCCTCCGCAAACCC
TTCAGTGATATCATTGAGCCTAAGTTTGAATTTGCTGTCAAGTTCAACGCCCTGGAACTTGATGACAGTG
ACCTGGCCCTATTCATTGCGGCCATCATTCTGTGTGGAGACCGGCCAGGCCTCATGAACGTTCCACGGGT
GGAGGCTATCCAGGACACCATCCTGCGTGCCCTCGAATTCCACCTGCAGGCCAACCACCCTGATGCCCAG
TACCTCTTCCCCAAGCTGCTGCAGAAGATGGCTGACCTGCGGCAACTGGTCACCGAGCACGCCCAGATGA
TGCAGCGGATCAAGAAGACCGAAACCGAGACCTCGCTGCACCCTCTGCTCCAGGAGATCTACAAGGACAT
GTACTAACGGCGGCACCCAGGCCTCCCTGCAGACTCCAATGGGGCCAGCACTGGAGGGGCCCACCCACAT
GACTTTTCCATTGACCAGCTCTCAAGGGCGAATTCTGCAGATATCCATCACACTGGCGGCCGCTCGAGGT
TAACGAATTCTACCGGGTAGGGGAGGCGCTTTTCCCAAGGCAGTCTGGAGCATGCGCTTTAGCAGCCCCG
CTGGGCACTTGGCGCTACACAAGTGGCCTCTGGCCTCGCACACATTCCACATCCACCGGTAGGCGCCAAC
CGGCTCCGTTCTTTGGTGGCCCCTTCGCGCCACCTTCTACTCCTCCCCTAGTCAGGAAGTTCCCCCCCGC
CCCGCAGCTCGCGTCGTGCAGGACGTGACAAATGGAAGTAGCACGTCTCACTAGTCTCGTGCAGATGGAC
AGCACCGCTGAGCAATGGAAGCGGGTAGGCCTTTGGGGCAGCGGCCAATAGCAGCTTTGCTCCTTCGCTT
TCTGGGCTCAGAGGCTGGGAAGGGGTGGGTCCGGGGGCGGGCTCAGGGGCGGGCTCAGGGGCGGGGCGGG
CGCCCGAAGGTCCTCCGGAGGCCCGGCATTCTGCACGCTTCAAAAGCGCACGTCTGCCGCGCTGTTCTCC
TCTTCCTCATCTCCGGGCCTTTCGACCTGCAGCCCAAGCTTACCATGGCCAAGCCTTTGTCTCAAGAAGA
ATCCACCCTCATTGAAAGAGCAACGGCTACAATCAACAGCATCCCCATCTCTGAAGACTACAGCGTCGCC
AGCGCAGCTCTCTCTAGCGACGGCCGCATCTTCACTGGTGTCAATGTATATCATTTTACTGGGGGACCTT
GTGCAGAACTCGTGGTGCTGGGCACTGCTGCTGCTGCGGCAGCTGGCAACCTGACTTGTATCGTCGCGAT
CGGAAATGAGAACAGGGGCATCTTGAGCCCCTGCGGACGGTGCCGACAGGTGCTTCTCGATCTGCATCCT
GGGATCAAAGCCATAGTGAAGGACAGTGATGGACAGCCGACGGCAGTTGGGATTCGTGAATTGCTGCCCT
CTGGTTATGTGTGGGAGGGCTAATCGATAAAATAAAAGATTTTATTTAGTCTCCAGAAAAAGGGGGGAAT
GAAAGACCCCACCTGTAGGTTTGGCAAGCTAGAGAACCATCAGATGTTTCCAGGGTGCCCCAAGGACCTG
AAATGACCCTGTGCCTTATTTGAACTAACCAATCAGTTCGCTTCTCGCTTCTGTTCGCGCGCTTCTGCTC
CCCGAGCTCAATAAAAGAGCCCACAACCCCTCACTCGGCGCGCCAGTCCTCCGATAGACTGCGTCGCCCG
GGTACCCGTGTATCCAATAAACCCTCTTGCAGTTGCATCCGACTTGTGGTCTCGCTGTTCCTTGGGAGGG
TCTCCTCTGAGTGATTGACTACCCGTCAGCGGGGGTCTTTCATGGGTAACAGTTTCTTGAAGTTGGAGAA
CAACATTCTGAGGGTAGGAGTCGAATATTAAGTAATCCTGACTCAATTAGCCACTGTTTTGAATCCACAT
ACTCCAATACTCCTGAAATAGTTCATTATGGACAGCGCAGAAAGAGCTGGGGAGAATTGTGAAATTGTTA
TCCGCTCACAATTCCACACAACATACGAGCCGGAAGCATAAAGTGTAAAGCCTGGGGTGCCTAATGAGTG
AGCTAACTCACATTAATTGCGTTGCGCTCACTGCCCGCTTTCCAGTCGGGAAACCTGTCGTGCCAGCTGC
ATTAATGAATCGGCCAACGCGCGGGGAGAGGCGGTTTGCGTATTGGGCGCTCTTCCGCTTCCTCGCTCAC
TGACTCGCTGCGCTCGGTCGTTCGGCTGCGGCGAGCGGTATCAGCTCACTCAAAGGCGGTAATACGGTTA
TCCACAGAATCAGGGGATAACGCAGGAAAGAACATGTGAGCAAAAGGCCAGCAAAAGGCCAGGAACCGTA
AAAAGGCCGCGTTGCTGGCGTTTTTCCATAGGCTCCGCCCCCCTGACGAGCATCACAAAAATCGACGCTC
AAGTCAGAGGTGGCGAAACCCGACAGGACTATAAAGATACCAGGCGTTTCCCCCTGGAAGCTCCCTCGTG
CGCTCTCCTGTTCCGACCCTGCCGCTTACCGGATACCTGTCCGCCTTTCTCCCTTCGGGAAGCGTGGCGC
TTTCTCATAGCTCACGCTGTAGGTATCTCAGTTCGGTGTAGGTCGTTCGCTCCAAGCTGGGCTGTGTGCA
CGAACCCCCCGTTCAGCCCGACCGCTGCGCCTTATCCGGTAACTATCGTCTTGAGTCCAACCCGGTAAGA
CACGACTTATCGCCACTGGCAGCAGCCACTGGTAACAGGATTAGCAGAGCGAGGTATGTAGGCGGTGCTA
CAGAGTTCTTGAAGTGGTGGCCTAACTACGGCTACACTAGAAGAACAGTATTTGGTATCTGCGCTCTGCT
GAAGCCAGTTACCTTCGGAAAAAGAGTTGGTAGCTCTTGATCCGGCAAACAAACCACCGCTGGTAGCGGT
GGTTTTTTTGTTTGCAAGCAGCAGATTACGCGCAGAAAAAAAGGATCTCAAGAAGATCCTTTGATCTTTT
CTACGGGGTCTGACGCTCAGTGGAACGAAAACTCACGTTAAGGGATTTTGGTCATGAGATTATCAAAAAG
GATCTTCACCTAGATCCTTTTAAATTAAAAATGAAGTTTTAAATCAATCTAAAGTATATATGAGTAAACT
TGGTCTGACAGTTACCAATGCTTAATCAGTGAGGCACCTATCTCAGCGATCTGTCTATTTCGTTCATCCA
TAGTTGCCTGACTCCCCGTCGTGTAGATAACTACGATACGGGAGGGCTTACCATCTGGCCCCAGTGCTGC
AATGATACCGCGAGACCCACGCTCACCGGCTCCAGATTTATCAGCAATAAACCAGCCAGCCGGAAGGGCC
GAGCGCAGAAGTGGTCCTGCAACTTTATCCGCCTCCATCCAGTCTATTAATTGTTGCCGGGAAGCTAGAG
TAAGTAGTTCGCCAGTTAATAGTTTGCGCAACGTTGTTGCCATTGCTACAGGCATCGTGGTGTCACGCTC
GTCGTTTGGTATGGCTTCATTCAGCTCCGGTTCCCAACGATCAAGGCGAGTTACATGATCCCCCATGTTG
TGCAAAAAAGCGGTTAGCTCCTTCGGTCCTCCGATCGTTGTCAGAAGTAAGTTGGCCGCAGTGTTATCAC
TCATGGTTATGGCAGCACTGCATAATTCTCTTACTGTCATGCCATCCGTAAGATGCTTTTCTGTGACTGG
TGAGTACTCAACCAAGTCATTCTGAGAATAGTGTATGCGGCGACCGAGTTGCTCTTGCCCGGCGTCAATA
CGGGATAATACCGCGCCACATAGCAGAACTTTAAAAGTGCTCATCATTGGAAAACGTTCTTCGGGGCGAA
AACTCTCAAGGATCTTACCGCTGTTGAGATCCAGTTCGATGTAACCCACTCGTGCACCCAACTGATCTTC
AGCATCTTTTACTTTCACCAGCGTTTCTGGGTGAGCAAAAACAGGAAGGCAAAATGCCGCAAAAAAGGGA
ATAAGGGCGACACGGAAATGTTGAATACTCATACTCTTCCTTTTTCAATATTATTGAAGCATTTATCAGG
GTTATTGTCTCATGAGCGGATACATATTTGAATGTATTTAGAAAAATAAACAAATAGGGGTTCCGCGCAC
ATTTCCCCGAAAAGTGCCACCTGACGTCTAAGAAACCATTATTATCATGACATTAACCTATAAAAATAGG
CGTATCACGAGGCCCTTTCGTCTCGCGCGTTTCGGTGATGACGGTGAAAACCTCTGACACATGCAGCTCC
CGGAGACGGTCACAGCTTGTCTGTAAGCGGATGCCGGGAGCAGACAAGCCCGTCAGGGCGCGTCAGCGGG
TGTTGGCGGGTGTCGGGGCTGGCTTAACTATGCGGCATCAGAGCAGATTGTACTGAGAGTGCACCATATG
CGGTGTGAAATACCGCACAGATGCGTAAGGAGAAAATACCGCATCAGGCGCCATTCGCCATTCAGGCTGC
GCAACTGTTGGGAAGGGCGATCGGTGCGGGCCTCTTCGCTATTACGCCAGCTGGCGAAAGGGGGATGTGC
TGCAAGGCGATTAAGTTGGGTAACGCCAGGGTTTTCCCAGTCACGACGTTGTAAAACGACGGCGCAAGGA
ATGGTGCATGCAAGGAGATGGCGCCCAACAGTCCCCCGGCCACGGGGCCTGCCACCATACCCACGCCGAA
ACAAGCGCTCATGAGCCCGAAGTGGCGAGCCCGATCTTCCCCATCGGTGATGTCGGCGATATAGGCGCCA
GCAACCGCACCTGTGGCGCCGGTGATGCCGGCCACGATGCGTCCGGCGTAGAGGCGATTAGTCCAATTTG
TTAAAGACAGGATATCAGTGGTCCAGGCTCTAGTTTTGACTCAACAATATCACCAGCTGAAGCCTATAGA
GTACGAGCCATAGATAAAATAAAAGATTTTATTTAGTCTCCAGAAAAAGGGGGG
