>Addgene plasmid #130744 | pMSCVbsd-PPARD-R314A | depositor partial sequence | sequence record 250255 | PPARD R314A
ATGGAGCAGCCACAGGAGGAAGCCCCTGAGGTCCGGGAAGAGGAGGAGAAAGAGGAAGTGGCAGAGGCAG
AAGGAGCCCCAGAGCTCAATGGGGGACCACAGCATGCACTTCCTTCCAGCAGCTACACAGACCTCTCCCG
GAGCTCCTCGCCACCCTCACTGCTGGACCAACTGCAGATGGGCTGTGACGGGGCCTCATGCGGCAGCCTC
AACATGGAGTGCCGGGTGTGCGGGGACAAGGCATCGGGCTTCCACTACGGTGTTCATGCATGTGAGGGGT
GCAAGGGCTTCTTCCGTCGTACGATCCGCATGAAGCTGGAGTACGAGAAGTGTGAGCGCAGCTGCAAGAT
TCAGAAGAAGAACCGCAACAAGTGCCAGTACTGCCGCTTCCAGAAGTGCCTGGCACTGGGCATGTCACAC
AACGCTATCCGTTTTGGTCGGATGCCGGAGGCTGAGAAGAGGAAGCTGGTGGCAGGGCTGACTGCAAACG
AGGGGAGCCAGTACAACCCACAGGTGGCCGACCTGAAGGCCTTCTCCAAGCACATCTACAATGCCTACCT
GAAAAACTTCAACATGACCAAAAAGAAGGCCCGCAGCATCCTCACCGGCAAAGCCAGCCACACGGCGCCC
TTTGTGATCCACGACATCGAGACATTGTGGCAGGCAGAGAAGGGGCTGGTGTGGAAGCAGTTGGTGAATG
GCCTGCCTCCCTACAAGGAGATCAGCGTGCACGTCTTCTACCGCTGCCAGTGCACCACAGTGGAGACCGT
GCGGGAGCTCACTGAGTTCGCCAAGAGCATCCCCAGCTTCAGCAGCCTCTTCCTCAACGACCAGGTTACC
CTTCTCAAGTATGGCGTGCACGAGGCCATCTTCGCCATGCTGGCCTCTATCGTCAACAAGGACGGGCTGC
TGGTAGCCAACGGCAGTGGCTTTGTCACCGCGGAGTTCCTGCGCAGCCTCCGCAAACCCTTCAGTGATAT
CATTGAGCCTAAGTTTGAATTTGCTGTCAAGTTCAACGCCCTGGAACTTGATGACAGTGACCTGGCCCTA
TTCATTGCGGCCATCATTCTGTGTGGAGACCGGCCAGGCCTCATGAACGTTCCACGGGTGGAGGCTATCC
AGGACACCATCCTGCGTGCCCTCGAATTCCACCTGCAGGCCAACCACCCTGATGCCCAGTACCTCTTCCC
CAAGCTGCTGCAGAAGATGGCTGACCTGCGGCAACTGGTCACCGAGCACGCCCAGATGATGCAGCGGATC
AAGAAGACCGAAACCGAGACCTCGCTGCACCCTCTGCTCCAGGAGATCTACAAGGACATGTACTAA
